Addgene plasmid #52371: FUW-Flag-Mbd3
Purpose: Lentiviral expression vector for constitutive expression of double Flag tagged Mbd3
Depositing lab: Jacob Hanna. Depositing organization: Weizmann Institute of Science. Publication: Deterministic direct reprogramming of somatic cells to pluripotency. Rais Y, Zviran A, Geula S, Gafni O, Chomsky E, Viukov S, Mansour AA, Caspi I, Krupalnik V, Zerbib M, Maza I, Mor N, Baran D, Weinberger L, Jaitin DA, Lara-Astiaso D, Blecher-Gonen R, Shipony Z, Mukamel Z, Hagai T, Gilad S, Amann-Zalcenstein D, Tanay A, Amit I, Novershtern N, Hanna JH. Nature. 2013 Oct 3;502(7469):65-70. doi: 10.1038/nature12587. Epub 2013 Sep 18. PubMed 24048479.
Backbone
  Vector backbone: Fuw
  Total vector size (bp): 10139
  Vector type: Mammalian Expression, Lentiviral
Growth in bacteria
  Bacterial resistance: Ampicillin, 100 μg/mL
  Growth temperature: 37°C
  Growth strain: Stbl3
  Copy number: High Copy
Gene/Insert
  Gene/Insert name: Mbd3
  Species: M. musculus (mouse)
  Entrez Gene: Mbd3
  Promoter: Ub
  Tag / fusion protein: flag (N terminal on insert)
  Cloning method: Restriction Enzyme; 5′ cloning site EcoR1 (not destroyed); 3′ cloning site EcoR1 (not destroyed)
  Sequencing primers: 5′ GTTTTGAACTATGCGCTCGG
Terms and licenses: Academic/Nonprofit Terms; Industry Terms: Not Available to Industry
Depositor comments: Please note that there are several mismatches in between Addgene's quality control and the depositor's sequence. The mismatches do NOT affect plasmid function.
How to cite: FUW-Flag-Mbd3 was a gift from Jacob Hanna (Addgene plasmid # 52371 ; http://n2t.net/addgene:52371 ; RRID:Addgene_52371)
