[The description below was written by a language model from this plasmid's Addgene catalogue record and pLannotate feature annotations shown in this document.]
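Description:
FUW-Flag-Mbd3 is a 10,139 bp HIV-1-based lentiviral transfer plasmid built on the FUW backbone for constitutive expression of mouse Mbd3 in mammalian cells. It is maintained in E. coli through a high-copy ColE1/pUC-type origin with ampicillin resistance (AmpR under its own bla promoter), and an f1 origin is also present. Outside the viral region, the backbone carries a Zeocin/bleomycin resistance gene (BleoR) driven by both an SV40 promoter and the bacterial EM7 promoter, followed by an SV40 poly(A) signal. Because this cassette lies beyond the 3' LTR, it would not be packaged into the viral genome.

The viral genome is transcribed in packaging cells from a CMV enhancer/promoter fused to a truncated 5' LTR, a chimeric arrangement that normally makes genomic RNA production independent of Tat. Downstream are the Ψ packaging signal with a gag fragment, the Rev response element for nuclear export of unspliced RNA, and the cPPT/CTS, which aids nuclear import in target cells. The internal expression cassette uses the human ubiquitin C promoter to drive Mbd3 with an N-terminal tag. The annotation shows two short FLAG-matching segments just upstream of the coding sequence, consistent with the stated double Flag tag. The insert was cloned between EcoRI sites that are retained on both sides. A WPRE follows to enhance transcript stability and expression, then a truncated 3' LTR and a bGH poly(A) signal.

Mbd3 is annotated as a transcriptional repressor that recruits histone deacetylases. The construct provides stable, epitope-tagged Mbd3 expression after transduction, and it was deposited with a study on reprogramming somatic cells to pluripotency. The depositor notes several sequence mismatches against quality-control sequencing that do not affect function.
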