Features (pLannotate 1.2.2; 33 found; start..end, strand, type, name):
     31..83      -  misc_feature   bom (fragment): basis of mobility region from pBR322
    238..617     +  enhancer       CMV enhancer: human cytomegalovirus immediate early enhancer
    618..817     +  promoter       CMV promoter: human cytomegalovirus (CMV) immediate early promoter
    835..1015    +  LTR            5' LTR (truncated): truncated 5' long terminal repeat (LTR) from HIV-1
   1062..1187    +  misc_feature   HIV-1 Ψ: packaging signal of human immunodeficiency virus type 1
   1171..1534    +  CDS            HIV-1 gag (fragment): gag protein from human immunodeficiency virus 1; gag
   1680..1913    +  misc_feature   RRE: The Rev response element (RRE) of HIV-1 allows for Rev-dependent mRNA export from the nucleus to the cytoplasm.
   2290..2390    +  CDS            Rev (fragment): human immunodeficiency virus 1 (HIV-1) Rev protein; rev; enhances nuclear export of unspliced and incompletely spliced viral mRNAs
   2440..2557    +  misc_feature   cPPT/CTS: central polypurine tract and central termination sequence of HIV-1
   2622..3833    +  promoter       UbC promoter: human ubiquitin C promoter
   3844..3867    -  misc_feature   MCS (fragment): pUC18/19 multiple cloning site
   3895..3914    +  CDS            5xFLAG (fragment): five tandem FLAG® epitope tags
   3918..3935    +  CDS            5xFLAG (fragment): five tandem FLAG® epitope tags
   3949..4803    +  CDS            Mbd3: MBD3_MOUSE - Experimental evidence at protein level: Swiss-Prot protein existence level 1. Acts as transcriptional repressor and plays a role in gene silencing. Does not bind DNA by itself. Binds to DNA with a preference for sites containing methylated CpG dinucleotides (in vitro). Binds to a lesser degree DNA containing unmethylated CpG dinucleotides (By similarity). Recruits histone deacetylases and DNA methyltransferases. From Mus musculus (Mouse).
   4805..4831    +  misc_feature   MCS (fragment): pBluescript multiple cloning site
   4831..5419    +  misc_feature   WPRE: woodchuck hepatitis virus posttranscriptional regulatory element
   5356..5937    +  CDS            nef (fragment): NEF_HV1H2 - Experimental evidence at protein level: Swiss-Prot protein existence level 1. Extracellular Nef protein targets CD4(+) T-lymphocytes for apoptosis by interacting with CXCR4 surface receptors. From Human immunodeficiency virus type 1 group M subtype B (isolate HXB2) (HIV-1).
   5944..6124    +  LTR            5' LTR (truncated): truncated 5' long terminal repeat (LTR) from HIV-1
   6156..6380    +  polyA_signal   bGH poly(A) signal: bovine growth hormone polyadenylation signal
   6384..6405    +  promoter       SV40 promoter (fragment): SV40 enhancer and early promoter
   6426..6854    +  rep_origin     f1 ori (sequence partly withheld): f1 bacteriophage origin of replication; arrow indicates direction of (+) strand synthesis
   6868..7197    +  promoter       SV40 promoter: SV40 enhancer and early promoter
   7245..7292    +  promoter       EM7 promoter: synthetic bacterial promoter&nbsp
   7311..7685    +  CDS            BleoR: antibiotic-binding protein; Sh ble from Streptoalloteichus hindustanus; confers resistance to bleomycin, phleomycin, and Zeocin™
   7695..7820    +  CDS            ble (fragment): BLE_KLEPN - Experimental evidence at protein level: Swiss-Prot protein existence level 1. Binding protein with a strong affinity to the bleomycin family of antibiotics. Binds to CL990; an antimitotic-antibiotic compound. From Klebsiella pneumoniae.
   7815..7936    +  polyA_signal   SV40 poly(A) signal: SV40 polyadenylation signal
   8009..8025    -  protein_bind   lac operator: The lac repressor binds to the lac operator to inhibit transcription in E. coli. This inhibition can be relieved by adding lactose or isopropyl-β-D-thiogalactopyranoside (IPTG). lac repressor encoded by lacI
   8033..8063    -  promoter       lac promoter: promoter for the E. coli lac operon
   8078..8099    -  protein_bind   CAP binding site: CAP binding activates transcription in the presence of cAMP. E. coli catabolite activator protein
   8112..8204    -  CDS            lacI (fragment): lac repressor; lacI; The lac repressor binds to the lac operator to inhibit transcription in E. coli. This inhibition can be relieved by adding lactose or isopropyl-β-D-thiogalactopyranoside (IPTG).
   8387..8975    -  rep_origin     ori: high-copy-number ColE1/pMB1/pBR322/pUC origin of replication
   9146..10006   -  CDS            AmpR: β-lactamase; bla; confers resistance to ampicillin, carbenicillin, and related antibiotics
  10007..10111   -  promoter       AmpR promoter: bla
>Addgene plasmid #52371 | FUW-Flag-Mbd3 | depositor full sequence | sequence record 81476 | FUW-Flag-Mbd3 sequence 10139 bps
GTCGACGGATCGGGAGATCTCCCGATCCCCTATGGTGCACTCTCAGTACAATCTGCTCTGATGCCGCATA
GTTAAGCCAGTATCTGCTCCCTGCTTGTGTGTTGGAGGTCGCTGAGTAGTGCGCGAGCAAAATTTAAGCT
ACAACAAGGCAAGGCTTGACCGACAATTGCATGAAGAATCTGCTTAGGGTTAGGCGTTTTGCGCTGCTTC
GCGATGTACGGGCCAGATATACGCGTTGACATTGATTATTGACTAGTTATTAATAGTAATCAATTACGGG
GTCATTAGTTCATAGCCCATATATGGAGTTCCGCGTTACATAACTTACGGTAAATGGCCCGCCTGGCTGA
CCGCCCAACGACCCCCGCCCATTGACGTCAATAATGACGTATGTTCCCATAGTAACGCCAATAGGGACTT
TCCATTGACGTCAATGGGTGGAGTATTTACGGTAAACTGCCCACTTGGCAGTACATCAAGTGTATCATAT
GCCAAGTACGCCCCCTATTGACGTCAATGACGGTAAATGGCCCGCCTGGCATTATGCCCAGTACATGACC
TTATGGGACTTTCCTACTTGGCAGTACATCTACGTATTAGTCATCGCTATTACCATGGTGATGCGGTTTT
GGCAGTACATCAATGGGCGTGGATAGCGGTTTGACTCACGGGGATTTCCAAGTCTCCACCCCATTGACGT
CAATGGGAGTTTGTTTTGGCACCAAAATCAACGGGACTTTCCAAAATGTCGTAACAACTCCGCCCCATTG
ACGCAAATGGGCGGTAGGCGTGTACGGTGGGAGGTCTATATAAGCAGCGCGTTTTGCCTGTACTGGGTCT
CTCTGGTTAGACCAGATCTGAGCCTGGGAGCTCTCTGGCTAACTAGGGAACCCACTGCTTAAGCCTCAAT
AAAGCTTGCCTTGAGTGCTTCAAGTAGTGTGTGCCCGTCTGTTGTGTGACTCTGGTAACTAGAGATCCCT
CAGACCCTTTTAGTCAGTGTGGAAAATCTCTAGCAGTGGCGCCCGAACAGGGACTTGAAAGCGAAAGGGA
AACCAGAGGAGCTCTCTCGACGCAGGACTCGGCTTGCTGAAGCGCGCACGGCAAGAGGCGAGGGGCGGCG
ACTGGTGAGTACGCCAAAAATTTTGACTAGCGGAGGCTAGAAGGAGAGAGATGGGTGCGAGAGCGTCAGT
ATTAAGCGGGGGAGAATTAGATCGCGATGGGAAAAAATTCGGTTAAGGCCAGGGGGAAAGAAAAAATATA
AATTAAAACATATAGTATGGGCAAGCAGGGAGCTAGAACGATTCGCAGTTAATCCTGGCCTGTTAGAAAC
ATCAGAAGGCTGTAGACAAATACTGGGACAGCTACAACCATCCCTTCAGACAGGATCAGAAGAACTTAGA
TCATTATATAATACAGTAGCAACCCTCTATTGTGTGCATCAAAGGATAGAGATAAAAGACACCAAGGAAG
CTTTAGACAAGATAGAGGAAGAGCAAAACAAAAGTAAGACCACCGCACAGCAAGCGGCCGCTGATCTTCA
GACCTGGAGGAGGAGATATGAGGGACAATTGGAGAAGTGAATTATATAAATATAAAGTAGTAAAAATTGA
ACCATTAGGAGTAGCACCCACCAAGGCAAAGAGAAGAGTGGTGCAGAGAGAAAAAAGAGCAGTGGGAATA
GGAGCTTTGTTCCTTGGGTTCTTGGGAGCAGCAGGAAGCACTATGGGCGCAGCGTCAATGACGCTGACGG
TACAGGCCAGACAATTATTGTCTGGTATAGTGCAGCAGCAGAACAATTTGCTGAGGGCTATTGAGGCGCA
ACAGCATCTGTTGCAACTCACAGTCTGGGGCATCAAGCAGCTCCAGGCAAGAATCCTGGCTGTGGAAAGA
TACCTAAAGGATCAACAGCTCCTGGGGATTTGGGGTTGCTCTGGAAAACTCATTTGCACCACTGCTGTGC
CTTGGAATGCTAGTTGGAGTAATAAATCTCTGGAACAGATTTGGAATCACACGACCTGGATGGAGTGGGA
CAGAGAAATTAACAATTACACAAGCTTAATACACTCCTTAATTGAAGAATCGCAAAACCAGCAAGAAAAG
AATGAACAAGAATTATTGGAATTAGATAAATGGGCAAGTTTGTGGAATTGGTTTAACATAACAAATTGGC
TGTGGTATATAAAATTATTCATAATGATAGTAGGAGGCTTGGTAGGTTTAAGAATAGTTTTTGCTGTACT
TTCTATAGTGAATAGAGTTAGGCAGGGATATTCACCATTATCGTTTCAGACCCACCTCCCAACCCCGAGG
GGACCCGACAGGCCCGAAGGAATAGAAGAAGAAGGTGGAGAGAGAGACAGAGACAGATCCATTCGATTAG
TGAACGGATCGGCACTGCGTGCGCCAATTCTGCAGACAAATGGCAGTATTCATCCACAATTTTAAAAGAA
AAGGGGGGATTGGGGGGTACAGTGCAGGGGAAAGAATAGTAGACATAATAGCAACAGACATACAAACTAA
AGAATTACAAAAACAAATTACAAAAATTCAAAATTTTCGGGTTTATTACAGGGACAGCAGAGATCCAGTT
TGGTTAATTAACCCGTGTCGGCTCCAGATCTGGCCTCCGCGCCGGGTTTTGGCGCCTCCCGCGGGCGCCC
CCCTCCTCACGGCGAGCGCTGCCACGTCAGACGAAGGGCGCAGCGAGCGTCCTGATCCTTCCGCCCGGAC
GCTCAGGACAGCGGCCCGCTGCTCATAAGACTCGGCCTTAGAACCCCAGTATCAGCAGAAGGACATTTTA
GGACGGGACTTGGGTGACTCTAGGGCACTGGTTTTCTTTCCAGAGAGCGGAACAGGCGAGGAAAAGTAGT
CCCTTCTCGGCGATTCTGCGGAGGGATCTCCGTGGGGCGGTGAACGCCGATGATTATATAAGGACGCGCC
GGGTGTGGCACAGCTAGTTCCGTCGCAGCCGGGATTTGGGTCGCGGTTCTTGTTTGTGGATCGCTGTGAT
CGTCACTTGGTGAGTAGCGGGCTGCTGGGCTGGCCGGGGCTTTCGTGGCCGCCGGGCCGCTCGGTGGGAC
GGAAGCGTGTGGAGAGACCGCCAAGGGCTGTAGTCTGGGTCCGCGAGCAAGGTTGCCCTGAACTGGGGGT
TGGGGGGAGCGCAGCAAAATGGCGGCTGTTCCCGAGTCTTGAATGGAAGACGCTTGTGAGGCGGGCTGTG
AGGTCGTTGAAACAAGGTGGGGGGCATGGTGGGCGGCAAGAACCCAAGGTCTTGAGGCCTTCGCTAATGC
GGGAAAGCTCTTATTCGGGTGAGATGGGCTGGGGCACCATCTGGGGACCCTGACGTGAAGTTTGTCACTG
ACTGGAGAACTCGGTTTGTCGTCTGTTGCGGGGGCGGCAGTTATGGCGGTGCCGTTGGGCAGTGCACCCG
TACCTTTGGGAGCGCGCGCCCTCGTCGTGTCGTGACGTCACCCGTTCTGTTGGCTTATAATGCAGGGTGG
GGCCACCTGCCGGTAGGTGTGCGGTAGGCTTTTCTCCGTCGCAGGACGCAGGGTTCGGGCCTAGGGTAGG
CTCTCCTGAATCGACAGGCGCCGGACCTCTGGTGAGGGGAGGGATAAGTGAGGCGTCAGTTTCTTTGGTC
GGTTTTATGTACCTATCTTCTTAAGTAGCTGAAGCTCCGGTTTTGAACTATGCGCTCGGGGTTGGCGAGT
GTGTTTTGTGAAGTTTTTTAGGCACCTTTTGAAATGTAATCATTTGGGTCAATATGTAATTTTCAGTGTT
AGACTAGTAAATTGTCCGCTAAATTCTGGCCGTTTTTGGCTTTTTTGTTAGACGAAGCTTGGGCTGCAGG
TCGACTCTAGAGGATCCAGTTAACCTCGAGGGCGCGCCGAATTCATGGACTACAAGGACGACGACAAGGA
CTACAAGGACGACGACAAGGGCAGCGGAATGGAGCGGAAGAGGTGGGAGTGCCCGGCGCTCCCGCAGGGC
TGGGAAAGGGAAGAAGTGCCCAGGAGGTCGGGGCTGTCGGCCGGCCACAGGGATGTCTTTTACTATAGCC
CCAGCGGGAAGAAGTTCCGCAGCAAGCCACAACTGGCACGTTACCTGGGCGGATCCATGGACCTCAGCAC
CTTCGACTTCCGCACCGGAAAGATGTTGATGAACAAGATGAATAAGAGTCGCCAGCGTGTGCGCTATGAT
TCTTCCAACCAGGTCAAGGGCAAGCCTGACCTGAACACCGCGCTGCCTGTACGGCAGACTGCATCCATCT
TCAAGCAACCGGTGACCAAGATCACCAACCACCCCAGCAACAAGGTCAAGAGCGACCCGCAGAAGGCAGT
GGACCAGCCGAGGCAGCTTTTCTGGGAGAAGAAGCTAAGTGGATTGAGTGCCTTTGACATTGCAGAAGAA
CTGGTCAGGACCATGGACTTGCCCAAGGGCCTGCAGGGAGTGGGCCCTGGCTGTACAGATGAGACGCTGC
TGTCAGCCATTGCGAGTGCTCTACACACCAGCACCCTGCCCATTACAGGCCAGCTCTCTGCAGCCGTGGA
GAAGAACCCTGGTGTGTGGCTGAACACTGCACAGCCACTGTGCAAAGCCTTCATGGTGACAGATGACGAC
ATCAGGAAGCAGGAGGAGCTGGTACAGCAGGTACGGAAGCGCCTGGAGGAGGCACTGATGGCCGACATGC
TAGCTCATGTGGAGGAGCTTGCCCGAGACGGGGAGGCACCACTGGACAAGGCCTGTGCAGAGGAGGAAGA
GGAGGAGGAAGAGGAGGAGGAAGAGCCGGAGCCAGAGCGAGTGTAGGAATTCGATATCAAGCTTATCGAT
AATCAACCTCTGGATTACAAAATTTGTGAAAGATTGACTGGTATTCTTAACTATGTTGCTCCTTTTACGC
TATGTGGATACGCTGCTTTAATGCCTTTGTATCATGCTATTGCTTCCCGTATGGCTTTCATTTTCTCCTC
CTTGTATAAATCCTGGTTGCTGTCTCTTTATGAGGAGTTGTGGCCCGTTGTCAGGCAACGTGGCGTGGTG
TGCACTGTGTTTGCTGACGCAACCCCCACTGGTTGGGGCATTGCCACCACCTGTCAGCTCCTTTCCGGGA
CTTTCGCTTTCCCCCTCCCTATTGCCACGGCGGAACTCATCGCCGCCTGCCTTGCCCGCTGCTGGACAGG
GGCTCGGCTGTTGGGCACTGACAATTCCGTGGTGTTGTCGGGGAAATCATCGTCCTTTCCTTGGCTGCTC
GCCTGTGTTGCCACCTGGATTCTGCGCGGGACGTCCTTCTGCTACGTCCCTTCGGCCCTCAATCCAGCGG
ACCTTCCTTCCCGCGGCCTGCTGCCGGCTCTGCGGCCTCTTCCGCGTCTTCGCCTTCGCCCTCAGACGAG
TCGGATCTCCCTTTGGGCCGCCTCCCCGCATCGATACCGTCGACCTCGAGACCTAGAAAAACATGGAGCA
ATCACAAGTAGCAATACAGCAGCTACCAATGCTGATTGTGCCTGGCTAGAAGCACAAGAGGAGGAGGAGG
TGGGTTTTCCAGTCACACCTCAGGTACCTTTAAGACCAATGACTTACAAGGCAGCTGTAGATCTTAGCCA
CTTTTTAAAAGAAAAGGGGGGACTGGAAGGGCTAATTCACTCCCAACGAAGACAAGATATCCTTGATCTG
TGGATCTACCACACACAAGGCTACTTCCCTGATTGGCAGAACTACACACCAGGGCCAGGGATCAGATATC
CACTGACCTTTGGATGGTGCTACAAGCTAGTACCAGTTGAGCAAGAGAAGGTAGAAGAAGCCAATGAAGG
AGAGAACACCCGCTTGTTACACCCTGTGAGCCTGCATGGGATGGATGACCCGGAGAGAGAAGTATTAGAG
TGGAGGTTTGACAGCCGCCTAGCATTTCATCACATGGCCCGAGAGCTGCATCCGGACTGTACTGGGTCTC
TCTGGTTAGACCAGATCTGAGCCTGGGAGCTCTCTGGCTAACTAGGGAACCCACTGCTTAAGCCTCAATA
AAGCTTGCCTTGAGTGCTTCAAGTAGTGTGTGCCCGTCTGTTGTGTGACTCTGGTAACTAGAGATCCCTC
AGACCCTTTTAGTCAGTGTGGAAAATCTCTAGCAGGGCCCGTTTAAACCCGCTGATCAGCCTCGACTGTG
CCTTCTAGTTGCCAGCCATCTGTTGTTTGCCCCTCCCCCGTGCCTTCCTTGACCCTGGAAGGTGCCACTC
CCACTGTCCTTTCCTAATAAAATGAGGAAATTGCATCGCATTGTCTGAGTAGGTGTCATTCTATTCTGGG
GGGTGGGGTGGGGCAGGACAGCAAGGGGGAGGATTGGGAAGACAATAGCAGGCATGCTGGGGATGCGGTG
GGCTCTATGGCTTCTGAGGCGGAAAGAACCAGCTGGGGCTCTAGGGGGTATCCCC
[124 nt withheld, positions 6426-6549]
C
[91 nt withheld, positions 6551-6641]
A
[49 nt withheld, positions 6643-6691]
CCTTTGACGTTGGAGTCCACGTTCTTT
[37 nt withheld, positions 6719-6755]
ACCCTATCTCGGTCTATTCTTTTGATTTATAAGGGATTTTGCCGATTTCGGCCTATTGGTTAAAAAATGA
GCTGATTTAACAAAAATTTAACGCGAATTAATTCTGTGGAATGTGTGTCAGTTAGGGTGTGGAAAGTCCC
CAGGCTCCCCAGCAGGCAGAAGTATGCAAAGCATGCATCTCAATTAGTCAGCAACCAGGTGTGGAAAGTC
CCCAGGCTCCCCAGCAGGCAGAAGTATGCAAAGCATGCATCTCAATTAGTCAGCAACCATAGTCCCGCCC
CTAACTCCGCCCATCCCGCCCCTAACTCCGCCCAGTTCCGCCCATTCTCCGCCCCATGGCTGACTAATTT
TTTTTATTTATGCAGAGGCCGAGGCCGCCTCTGCCTCTGAGCTATTCCAGAAGTAGTGAGGAGGCTTTTT
TGGAGGCCTAGGCTTTTGCAAAAAGCTCCCGGGAGCTTGTATATCCATTTTCGGATCTGATCAGCACGTG
TTGACAATTAATCATCGGCATAGTATATCGGCATAGTATAATACGACAAGGTGAGGAACTAAACCATGGC
CAAGTTGACCAGTGCCGTTCCGGTGCTCACCGCGCGCGACGTCGCCGGAGCGGTCGAGTTCTGGACCGAC
CGGCTCGGGTTCTCCCGGGACTTCGTGGAGGACGACTTCGCCGGTGTGGTCCGGGACGACGTGACCCTGT
TCATCAGCGCGGTCCAGGACCAGGTGGTGCCGGACAACACCCTGGCCTGGGTGTGGGTGCGCGGCCTGGA
CGAGCTGTACGCCGAGTGGTCGGAGGTCGTGTCCACGAACTTCCGGGACGCCTCCGGGCCGGCCATGACC
GAGATCGGCGAGCAGCCGTGGGGGCGGGAGTTCGCCCTGCGCGACCCGGCCGGCAACTGCGTGCACTTCG
TGGCCGAGGAGCAGGACTGACACGTGCTACGAGATTTCGATTCCACCGCCGCCTTCTATGAAAGGTTGGG
CTTCGGAATCGTTTTCCGGGACGCCGGCTGGATGATCCTCCAGCGCGGGGATCTCATGCTGGAGTTCTTC
GCCCACCCCAACTTGTTTATTGCAGCTTATAATGGTTACAAATAAAGCAATAGCATCACAAATTTCACAA
ATAAAGCATTTTTTTCACTGCATTCTAGTTGTGGTTTGTCCAAACTCATCAATGTATCTTATCATGTCTG
TATACCGTCGACCTCTAGCTAGAGCTTGGCGTAATCATGGTCATAGCTGTTTCCTGTGTGAAATTGTTAT
CCGCTCACAATTCCACACAACATACGAGCCGGAAGCATAAAGTGTAAAGCCTGGGGTGCCTAATGAGTGA
GCTAACTCACATTAATTGCGTTGCGCTCACTGCCCGCTTTCCAGTCGGGAAACCTGTCGTGCCAGCTGCA
TTAATGAATCGGCCAACGCGCGGGGAGAGGCGGTTTGCGTATTGGGCGCTCTTCCGCTTCCTCGCTCACT
GACTCGCTGCGCTCGGTCGTTCGGCTGCGGCGAGCGGTATCAGCTCACTCAAAGGCGGTAATACGGTTAT
CCACAGAATCAGGGGATAACGCAGGAAAGAACATGTGAGCAAAAGGCCAGCAAAAGGCCAGGAACCGTAA
AAAGGCCGCGTTGCTGGCGTTTTTCCATAGGCTCCGCCCCCCTGACGAGCATCACAAAAATCGACGCTCA
AGTCAGAGGTGGCGAAACCCGACAGGACTATAAAGATACCAGGCGTTTCCCCCTGGAAGCTCCCTCGTGC
GCTCTCCTGTTCCGACCCTGCCGCTTACCGGATACCTGTCCGCCTTTCTCCCTTCGGGAAGCGTGGCGCT
TTCTCATAGCTCACGCTGTAGGTATCTCAGTTCGGTGTAGGTCGTTCGCTCCAAGCTGGGCTGTGTGCAC
GAACCCCCCGTTCAGCCCGACCGCTGCGCCTTATCCGGTAACTATCGTCTTGAGTCCAACCCGGTAAGAC
ACGACTTATCGCCACTGGCAGCAGCCACTGGTAACAGGATTAGCAGAGCGAGGTATGTAGGCGGTGCTAC
AGAGTTCTTGAAGTGGTGGCCTAACTACGGCTACACTAGAAGAACAGTATTTGGTATCTGCGCTCTGCTG
AAGCCAGTTACCTTCGGAAAAAGAGTTGGTAGCTCTTGATCCGGCAAACAAACCACCGCTGGTAGCGGTG
GTTTTTTTGTTTGCAAGCAGCAGATTACGCGCAGAAAAAAAGGATCTCAAGAAGATCCTTTGATCTTTTC
TACGGGGTCTGACGCTCAGTGGAACGAAAACTCACGTTAAGGGATTTTGGTCATGAGATTATCAAAAAGG
ATCTTCACCTAGATCCTTTTAAATTAAAAATGAAGTTTTAAATCAATCTAAAGTATATATGAGTAAACTT
GGTCTGACAGTTACCAATGCTTAATCAGTGAGGCACCTATCTCAGCGATCTGTCTATTTCGTTCATCCAT
AGTTGCCTGACTCCCCGTCGTGTAGATAACTACGATACGGGAGGGCTTACCATCTGGCCCCAGTGCTGCA
ATGATACCGCGAGACCCACGCTCACCGGCTCCAGATTTATCAGCAATAAACCAGCCAGCCGGAAGGGCCG
AGCGCAGAAGTGGTCCTGCAACTTTATCCGCCTCCATCCAGTCTATTAATTGTTGCCGGGAAGCTAGAGT
AAGTAGTTCGCCAGTTAATAGTTTGCGCAACGTTGTTGCCATTGCTACAGGCATCGTGGTGTCACGCTCG
TCGTTTGGTATGGCTTCATTCAGCTCCGGTTCCCAACGATCAAGGCGAGTTACATGATCCCCCATGTTGT
GCAAAAAAGCGGTTAGCTCCTTCGGTCCTCCGATCGTTGTCAGAAGTAAGTTGGCCGCAGTGTTATCACT
CATGGTTATGGCAGCACTGCATAATTCTCTTACTGTCATGCCATCCGTAAGATGCTTTTCTGTGACTGGT
GAGTACTCAACCAAGTCATTCTGAGAATAGTGTATGCGGCGACCGAGTTGCTCTTGCCCGGCGTCAATAC
GGGATAATACCGCGCCACATAGCAGAACTTTAAAAGTGCTCATCATTGGAAAACGTTCTTCGGGGCGAAA
ACTCTCAAGGATCTTACCGCTGTTGAGATCCAGTTCGATGTAACCCACTCGTGCACCCAACTGATCTTCA
GCATCTTTTACTTTCACCAGCGTTTCTGGGTGAGCAAAAACAGGAAGGCAAAATGCCGCAAAAAAGGGAA
TAAGGGCGACACGGAAATGTTGAATACTCATACTCTTCCTTTTTCAATATTATTGAAGCATTTATCAGGG
TTATTGTCTCATGAGCGGATACATATTTGAATGTATTTAGAAAAATAAACAAATAGGGGTTCCGCGCACA
TTTCCCCGAAAAGTGCCACCTGAC
