>Addgene plasmid #52371 | FUW-Flag-Mbd3 | addgene partial sequence | sequence record 84466 | WPRE-R 5'-CATAGCGTAAAAGGAGCAACA-3'
TTTTGTAATCCAGAGGTTGATTATCGATAAGCTTGATATCGAATTCCTACACTCGCTCTGGCTCCGGCTC
TTCCTCCTCCTCTTCCTCCTCCTCTTCCTCCTCTGCACAGGCCTTGTCCAGTGGTGCCTCCCCGTCTCGG
GCAAGCTCCTCCACATGAGCTAGCATGTCGGCCATCAGTGCCTCCTCCAGGCGCTTCCGTACCTGCTGTA
CCAGCTCCTCCTGCTTCCTGATGTCGTCATCTGTCACCATGAAGGCTTTGCACAGTGGCTGTGCAGTGTT
CAGCCACACACCAGGGTTCTTCTCCACGGCTGCAGAGAGCTGGCCTGTAATGGGCAGGGTGCTGGTGTGT
AGAGCACTCGCAATGGCTGACAGCAGCGTCTCATCTGTACAGCCAGGGCCCACTCCCTGCAGGCCCTTGG
GCAAGTCCATGGTCCTGACCAGTTCTTCTGCAATGTCAAAGGCACTCAATCCACTTAGCTTCTTCTCCCA
GAAAAGCTGCCTCGGCTGGTCCACTGCCTTCTGCGGGTCGCTCTTGACCTTGTTGCTGGGGTGGTTGGTG
ATCTTGGTCACCGGTTGCTTGAAGATGGATGCAGTCTGCCGTACAGGCAGCGCGGTGTTCAGGTCAGGCT
TGCCCTTGACCTGGTTGGAAGAATCATAGCGCACACGCTGGCGACTCTTATTCATCTTGTTCATCAACAT
CTTTCCGGTGCGGAAGTCGAAGGTGCTGAGGTCCATGGATCCGCCCAGGTAACGTGCCAGTTGTGGCTTG
CTGCGGAACTTCTTCCCGCTGGGGCTATAGTAAAAGACATCCCTGTGGCCGGCCGACAGCCCCGACCTCC
TGGGCACTTCTTCCCTTTCCCAGCCCTGCGGGAGCGCCGGGCACTCCCACCTCTTCCGCTCCATTCCGCT
GCCCTTGTCGTCGTCCTTGTAGTCCTTGTCGTCGTCCTTG
