>Addgene plasmid #52371 | FUW-Flag-Mbd3 | addgene partial sequence | sequence record 84785 | hUBCpro-F 5'-TGAAGCTCCGGTTTTGAACT-3'
GAGTTTTTTAGGCACCTTTTGAAATGTAATCATTTGGGTCAATATGTAATTTTCAGTGTTAGACTAGTAA
ATTGTCCGCTAAATTCTGGCCGTTTTTGGCTTTTTTGTTAGACGAAGCTTGGGCCCGGGAATTCATGGAC
TACAAGGACGACGACAAGGACTACAAGGACGACGACAAGGGCAGCGGAATGGAGCGGAAGAGGTGGGAGT
GCCCGGCGCTCCCGCAGGGCTGGGAAAGGGAAGAAGTGCCCAGGAGGTCGGGGCTGTCGGCCGGCCACAG
GGATGTCTTTTACTATAGCCCCAGCGGGAAGAAGTTCCGCAGCAAGCCACAACTGGCACGTTACCTGGGC
GGATCCATGGACCTCAGCACCTTCGACTTCCGCACCGGAAAGATGTTGATGAACAAGATGAATAAGAGTC
GCCAGCGTGTGCGCTATGATTCTTCCAACCAGGTCAAGGGCAAGCCTGACCTGAACACCGCGCTGCCTGT
ACGGCAGACTGCATCCATCTTCAAGCAACCGGTGACCAAGATCACCAACCACCCCAGCAACAAGGTCAAG
AGCGACCCGCAGAAGGCAGTGGACCAGCCGAGGCAGCTTTTCTGGGAGAAGAAGCTAAGTGGATTGAGTG
CCTTTGACATTGCAGAAGAACTGGTCAGGACCATGGACTTGCCCAAGGGCCTGCAGGGAGTGGGCCCTGG
CTGTACAGATGAGACGCTGCTGTCAGCCATTGCGAGTGCTCTACACACCAGCACCCTGCCCATTACAGGC
CAGCTCTCTGCAGCCGTGGAGAAGAACCCTGGTGTGTGGCTGAACACTGCACAGCCACTGTGCAAAGCCT
TCATGGTGACAGATGACGACATCAGGAAGCAGGAGGAGCTGGTACAGCAGGTACGGAAGCGCCTGGAGGA
